>Addgene plasmid #187948 | pSLPB2B-ER50-SpdCas9-tagRFPt-P2A-tagBFP-PGK-Blasticidin | addgene full sequence | sequence record 373701 | Addgene NGS Result
GTCCTGCAACTTTATCCGCCTCCATCCAGTCTATTAATTGTTGCCGGGAAGCTAGAGTAAGTAGTTCGCC
AGTTAATAGTTTGCGCAACGTTGTTGCCATTGCTACAGGCATCGTGGTGTCACGCTCGTCGTTTGGTATG
GCTTCATTCAGCTCCGGTTCCCAACGATCAAGGCGAGTTACATGATCCCCCATGTTGTGCAAAAAAGCGG
TTAGCTCCTTCGGTCCTCCGATCGTTGTCAGAAGTAAGTTGGCCGCAGTGTTATCACTCATGGTTATGGC
AGCACTGCATAATTCTCTTACTGTCATGCCATCCGTAAGATGCTTTTCTGTGACTGGTGAGTACTCAACC
AAGTCATTCTGAGAATAGTGTATGCGGCGACCGAGTTGCTCTTGCCCGGCGTCAATACGGGATAATACCG
CGCCACATAGCAGAACTTTAAAAGTGCTCATCATTGGAAAACGTTCTTCGGGGCGAAAACTCTCAAGGAT
CTTACCGCTGTTGAGATCCAGTTCGATGTAACCCACTCGTGCACCCAACTGATCTTCAGCATCTTTTACT
TTCACCAGCGTTTCTGGGTGAGCAAAAACAGGAAGGCAAAATGCCGCAAAAAAGGGAATAAGGGCGACAC
GGAAATGTTGAATACTCATACTCTTCCTTTTTCAATATTATTGAAGCATTTATCAGGGTTATTGTCTCAT
GAGCGGATACATATTTGAATGTATTTAGAAAAATAAACAAATAGGGGTTCCGCGCACATTTCCCCGAAAA
GTGCCACCTAAATTGTAAGCGTTAATATTTTGTTAAAATTCGCGTTAAATTTTTGTTAAATCAGCTCATT
TTTTAACCAATAGGCCGAAATCGGCAAAATCCCTTATAAATCAAAAGAATAGACCGAGATAGGGT
[37 nt withheld, positions 906-942]
AAAGAACGTGGACTCCAACGTCAAAGG
[49 nt withheld, positions 970-1018]
T
[91 nt withheld, positions 1020-1110]
G
[124 nt withheld, positions 1112-1235]
CCCATTCGCCATTCAGGCTGCGCAACTGTTGGGAAGGGCGATCGGTGCGGGCCTCTTCGCTATTACGCCA
GCTGGCGAAAGGGGGATGTGCTGCAAGGCGATTAAGTTGGGTAACGCCAGGGTTTTCCCAGTCACGACGT
TGTAAAACGACGGCCAGTGAGCGCGCGTAATACGACTCACTATAGGGCGAATTGGGGCTAACCCTAGAAA
GATAGTCTGCGTAAAATTGACGCATGCATTCTTGAAATATTGCTCTCTCTTTCTAAATAGCGCGAATCCG
TCGCTGTGCATTTAGGACATCTCAGTCGCCGCTTGGAGCTCCCGTGAGGCGTGCTTGTCAATGCGGTAAG
TGTCACTGATTTTGAACTATAACGACCGCGTGAGTCAAAATGACGCATGATTATCTTTTACGTGACTTTT
AAGATTTAACTCATACGATAATTATATTGTTATTTCATGTTCTACTTACGTGATAACTTATTATATATAT
ATTTTCTTGTTATAGATATCAACTAGAATACGCGTAAGGATCTGCGATCGCTCCGGTGCCCGTCAGTGGG
CAGAGCGCACATCGCCCACAGTCCCCGAGAAGTTGGGGGGAGGGGTCGGCAATTGAACGGGTGCCTAGAG
AAGGTGGCGCGGGGTAAACTGGGAAAGTGATGTCGTGTACTGGCTCCGCCTTTTTCCCGAGGGTGGGGGA
GAACCGTATATAAGTGCAGTAGTCGCCGTGAACGTTCTTTTTCGCAACGGGTTTGCCGCCAGAACACAGC
TGAAGCTTCGAGGGGCTCGCATCTCTCCTTCACGCGCCCGCCGCCCTACCTGAGGCCGCCATCCACGCCG
GTTGAGTCGCGTTCTGCCGCCTCCCGCCTGTGGTGCCTCCTGAACTGCGTCCGCCGTCTAGGTAAGTTTA
AAGCTCAGGTCGAGACCGGGCCTTTGTCCGGCGCTCCCTTGGAGCCTACCTAGACTCAGCCGGCTCTCCA
CGCTTTGCCTGACCCTGCTTGCTCAACTCTACGTCTTTGTTTCGTTTTCTGTTCTGCGCCGTTACAGATC
CAAGCTGTGACCGGCGCCTACTCTAGAGCTAGCGAATTCGCCGCCACCATGCCTAAGAAAAAGAGGAAGG
TGAGCGGCCGCAGCCTTGCCCTGTCACTTACAGCCGACCAGATGGTTTCCGCGCTTCTCGACGCTGAACC
TCCAATTCTCTATTCCGAATACGACCCAACCAGGCCGTTCTCCGAGGCATCTATGATGGGTCTGCTGACA
AATCTGGCAGACAGGGAACTGGTGCACATGATCAATTGGGCGAAGCGCGTACCCGGATTCGTCGATCTTG
CACTCCATGATCAGGTGCACTTGCTGGAGTGCGCTTGGATGGAGATCCTCATGATCGGGCTGGTGTGGCG
GAGTATGGAACACCCCGGCAAGTTGCTGTTTGCGCCTAACCTCCTGTTGGACAGGAACCAGGGGAAATGT
GTGGAGGGCGGTGTGGAAATCTTTGACATGCTCCTCGCTACCTCAAGCCGGTTTAGGATGATGAATCTGC
AGGGCGAAGAGTTCGTGTGTCTCAAATCTATCATACTGTTGAACAGCGGAGTCTACACCTTCCTCTCCAG
TACTCTGAAATCTCTGGAGGAGAAAGATCATATCCATCGCGTGCTGGACAAGATAACCGACACGTTGATT
CACTTGATGGCCAAAGCTGGGCTCACTCTGCAACAACAACATCAGCGACTGGCACAGCTGTTGCTGATTT
TGAGCCACATTCGGCACATGTCCAGCAAGAGAATGGAGCACCTCTATAGTATGAAGTGCAAGAACGTCGT
ACCCCTGTCAGATCTGCTTCTTGAAATGCTTGATGCCCACCGGCTGGGATCCGGCGGATCTGGAGGTAGT
GGTGGATCTGGAGGTTCTGGTGGCTCCGACAAGAAGTACAGCATCGGCCTGGCCATCGGCACCAACTCTG
TGGGCTGGGCCGTGATCACCGACGAGTACAAGGTGCCCAGCAAGAAATTCAAGGTGCTGGGCAACACCGA
CCGGCACAGCATCAAGAAGAACCTGATCGGCGCCCTGCTGTTCGACAGCGGAGAAACAGCCGAGGCCACC
CGGCTGAAGAGAACCGCCAGAAGAAGATACACCAGACGGAAGAACCGGATCTGCTATCTGCAAGAGATCT
TCAGCAACGAGATGGCCAAGGTGGACGACAGCTTCTTCCACAGACTGGAAGAGTCCTTCCTGGTGGAAGA
GGATAAGAAGCACGAGCGGCACCCCATCTTCGGCAACATCGTGGACGAGGTGGCCTACCACGAGAAGTAC
CCCACCATCTACCACCTGAGAAAGAAACTGGTGGACAGCACCGACAAGGCCGACCTGCGGCTGATCTATC
TGGCCCTGGCCCACATGATCAAGTTCCGGGGCCACTTCCTGATCGAGGGCGACCTGAACCCCGACAACAG
CGACGTGGACAAGCTGTTCATCCAGCTGGTGCAGACCTACAACCAGCTGTTCGAGGAAAACCCCATCAAC
GCCAGCGGCGTGGACGCCAAGGCCATCCTGTCTGCCAGACTGAGCAAGAGCAGACGGCTGGAAAATCTGA
TCGCCCAGCTGCCCGGCGAGAAGAAGAATGGCCTGTTCGGCAACCTGATTGCCCTGAGCCTGGGCCTGAC
CCCCAACTTCAAGAGCAACTTCGACCTGGCCGAGGATGCCAAACTGCAGCTGAGCAAGGACACCTACGAC
GACGACCTGGACAACCTGCTGGCCCAGATCGGCGACCAGTACGCCGACCTGTTTCTGGCCGCCAAGAACC
TGTCCGACGCCATCCTGCTGAGCGACATCCTGAGAGTGAACACCGAGATCACCAAGGCCCCCCTGAGCGC
CTCTATGATCAAGAGATACGACGAGCACCACCAGGACCTGACCCTGCTGAAAGCTCTCGTGCGGCAGCAG
CTGCCTGAGAAGTACAAAGAGATTTTCTTCGACCAGAGCAAGAACGGCTACGCCGGCTACATCGATGGCG
GAGCCAGCCAGGAAGAGTTCTACAAGTTCATCAAGCCCATCCTGGAAAAGATGGACGGCACCGAGGAACT
GCTCGTGAAGCTGAACAGAGAGGACCTGCTGCGGAAGCAGCGGACCTTCGACAACGGCAGCATCCCCCAC
CAGATCCACCTGGGAGAGCTGCACGCCATTCTGCGGCGGCAGGAAGATTTTTACCCATTCCTGAAGGACA
ACCGGGAAAAGATCGAGAAGATCCTGACCTTCCGCATCCCCTACTACGTGGGCCCTCTGGCCAGGGGAAA
CAGCAGATTCGCCTGGATGACCAGAAAGAGCGAGGAAACCATCACCCCCTGGAACTTCGAGGAAGTGGTG
GACAAGGGCGCCAGCGCCCAGAGCTTCATCGAGCGGATGACCAACTTCGATAAGAACCTGCCCAACGAGA
AGGTGCTGCCCAAGCACAGCCTGCTGTACGAGTACTTCACCGTGTACAACGAGCTGACCAAAGTGAAATA
CGTGACCGAGGGAATGAGAAAGCCCGCCTTCCTGAGCGGCGAGCAGAAAAAAGCCATCGTGGACCTGCTG
TTCAAGACCAACCGGAAAGTGACCGTGAAGCAGCTGAAAGAGGACTACTTCAAGAAAATCGAGTGCTTCG
ACTCCGTGGAAATCTCCGGCGTGGAAGATCGGTTCAACGCCTCCCTGGGCACATACCACGATCTGCTGAA
AATTATCAAGGACAAGGACTTCCTGGACAATGAGGAAAACGAGGACATTCTGGAAGATATCGTGCTGACC
CTGACACTGTTTGAGGACAGAGAGATGATCGAGGAACGGCTGAAAACCTATGCCCACCTGTTCGACGACA
AAGTGATGAAGCAGCTGAAGCGGCGGAGATACACCGGCTGGGGCAGGCTGAGCCGGAAGCTGATCAACGG
CATCCGGGACAAGCAGTCCGGCAAGACAATCCTGGATTTCCTGAAGTCCGACGGCTTCGCCAACAGAAAC
TTCATGCAGCTGATCCACGACGACAGCCTGACCTTTAAAGAGGACATCCAGAAAGCCCAGGTGTCCGGCC
AGGGCGATAGCCTGCACGAGCACATTGCCAATCTGGCCGGCAGCCCCGCCATTAAGAAGGGCATCCTGCA
GACAGTGAAGGTGGTGGACGAGCTCGTGAAAGTGATGGGCCGGCACAAGCCCGAGAACATCGTGATCGAA
ATGGCCAGAGAGAACCAGACCACCCAGAAGGGACAGAAGAACAGCCGCGAGAGAATGAAGCGGATCGAAG
AGGGCATCAAAGAGCTGGGCAGCCAGATCCTGAAAGAACACCCCGTGGAAAACACCCAGCTGCAGAACGA
GAAGCTGTACCTGTACTACCTGCAGAATGGGCGGGATATGTACGTGGACCAGGAACTGGACATCAACCGG
CTGTCCGACTACGATGTGGACGCTATCGTGCCTCAGAGCTTTCTGAAGGACGACTCCATCGATAACAAAG
TGCTGACTCGGAGCGACAAGAACCGGGGCAAGAGCGACAACGTGCCCTCCGAAGAGGTCGTGAAGAAGAT
GAAGAACTACTGGCGCCAGCTGCTGAATGCCAAGCTGATTACCCAGAGGAAGTTCGACAATCTGACCAAG
GCCGAGAGAGGCGGCCTGAGCGAACTGGATAAGGCCGGCTTCATCAAGAGACAGCTGGTGGAAACCCGGC
AGATCACAAAGCACGTGGCACAGATCCTGGACTCCCGGATGAACACTAAGTACGACGAGAACGACAAACT
GATCCGGGAAGTGAAAGTGATCACCCTGAAGTCCAAGCTGGTGTCCGATTTCCGGAAGGATTTCCAGTTT
TACAAAGTGCGCGAGATCAACAACTACCACCACGCCCACGACGCCTACCTGAACGCCGTCGTGGGAACCG
CCCTGATCAAAAAGTACCCTAAGCTGGAAAGCGAGTTCGTGTACGGCGACTACAAGGTGTACGACGTGCG
GAAGATGATCGCCAAGAGCGAGCAGGAAATCGGCAAGGCTACCGCCAAGTACTTCTTCTACAGCAACATC
ATGAACTTTTTCAAGACCGAGATTACCCTGGCCAACGGCGAGATCCGGAAGCGGCCTCTGATCGAGACAA
ACGGCGAAACAGGCGAGATCGTGTGGGATAAGGGCCGGGACTTTGCCACCGTGCGGAAAGTGCTGTCTAT
GCCCCAAGTGAATATCGTGAAAAAGACCGAGGTGCAGACAGGCGGCTTCAGCAAAGAGTCTATCCTGCCC
AAGAGGAACAGCGACAAGCTGATCGCCAGAAAGAAGGACTGGGACCCTAAGAAGTACGGCGGCTTCGACA
GCCCCACCGTGGCCTATTCTGTGCTGGTGGTGGCCAAAGTGGAAAAGGGCAAGTCCAAGAAACTGAAGAG
TGTGAAAGAGCTGCTGGGGATCACCATCATGGAAAGAAGCAGCTTCGAGAAGAATCCCATCGACTTTCTG
GAAGCCAAGGGCTACAAAGAAGTGAAAAAGGACCTGATCATCAAGCTGCCTAAGTACTCCCTGTTCGAGC
TGGAAAACGGCCGGAAGAGAATGCTGGCCTCTGCCGGCGAACTGCAGAAGGGAAACGAACTGGCCCTGCC
CTCCAAATATGTGAACTTCCTGTACCTGGCCAGCCACTATGAGAAGCTGAAGGGCTCCCCCGAGGATAAT
GAGCAGAAACAGCTGTTTGTGGAACAGCACAAACACTACCTGGACGAGATCATCGAGCAGATCAGCGAGT
TCTCCAAGAGAGTGATCCTGGCCGACGCTAATCTGGACAAGGTGCTGAGCGCCTACAACAAGCACAGAGA
CAAGCCTATCAGAGAGCAGGCCGAGAATATCATCCACCTGTTTACCCTGACCAATCTGGGAGCCCCTGCC
GCCTTCAAGTACTTTGACACCACCATCGACCGGAAGAGGTACACCAGCACCAAAGAGGTGCTGGACGCCA
CCCTGATCCACCAGAGCATCACCGGCCTGTACGAGACACGGATCGACCTGTCTCAGCTGGGAGGCGACCC
CAAGAAGAAGCGCAAGGTGCACCACCACCACCACCACGGAGGAGGTGGAAGCGGAGGAGGAGGAAGCGGA
GGAGGAGGTAGCTGGCGCGCCGTGTCTAAGGGCGAAGAGCTGATTAAGGAGAACATGCACATGAAGCTGT
ACATGGAGGGCACCGTGAACAACCACCACTTCAAGTGCACATCCGAGGGCGAAGGCAAGCCCTACGAGGG
CACCCAGACCATGAGAATCAAGGTGGTCGAGGGCGGCCCTCTCCCCTTCGCCTTCGACATCCTGGCTACC
AGCTTCATGTACGGCAGCAGAACCTTCATCAACCACACCCAGGGCATCCCCGACTTCTTTAAGCAGTCCT
TCCCTGAGGGCTTCACATGGGAGAGAGTCACCACATACGAAGACGGGGGCGTGCTGACCGCTACCCAGGA
CACCAGCCTCCAGGACGGCTGCCTCATCTACAACGTCAAGATCAGAGGGGTGAACTTCCCATCCAACGGC
CCTGTGATGCAGAAGAAAACACTCGGCTGGGAGGCCAACACCGAGATGCTGTACCCCGCTGACGGCGGCC
TGGAAGGCAGAACCGACATGGCCCTGAAGCTCGTGGGCGGGGGCCACCTGATCTGCAACTTCAAGACCAC
ATACAGATCCAAGAAACCCGCTAAGAACCTCAAGATGCCCGGCGTCTACTATGTGGACCACAGACTGGAA
AGAATCAAGGAGGCCGACAAAGAGACCTACGTCGAGCAGCACGAGGTGGCTGTGGCCAGATACTGCGACC
TCCCTAGCAAACTGGGGCACAAACTTAATGGCATGGACGAGCTGTACAAGTTAATTAACGGAAGCGGAGC
TACTAACTTCAGCCTGCTGAAGCAGGCTGGAGACGTGGAGGAGAACCCTGGACCTATGAGCGAGCTGATT
AAGGAGAACATGCACATGAAGCTGTACATGGAGGGCACCGTGGACAACCATCACTTCAAGTGCACATCCG
AGGGCGAAGGCAAGCCCTACGAGGGCACCCAGACCATGAGAATCAAGGTGGTCGAGGGCGGCCCTCTCCC
CTTCGCCTTCGACATCCTGGCTACTAGCTTCCTCTACGGCAGCAAGACCTTCATCAACCACACCCAGGGC
ATCCCCGACTTCTTCAAGCAGTCCTTCCCTGAGGGCTTCACATGGGAGAGAGTCACCACATACGAAGACG
GGGGCGTGCTGACCGCTACCCAGGACACCAGCCTCCAGGACGGCTGCCTCATCTACAACGTCAAGATCAG
AGGGGTGAACTTCACATCCAACGGCCCTGTGATGCAGAAGAAAACACTCGGCTGGGAGGCCTTCACCGAG
ACGCTGTACCCCGCTGACGGCGGCCTGGAAGGCAGAAACGACATGGCCCTGAAGCTCGTGGGCGGGAGCC
ATCTGATCGCAAACATCAAGACCACATATAGATCCAAGAAACCCGCTAAGAACCTCAAGATGCCTGGCGT
CTACTATGTGGACTACAGACTGGAAAGAATCAAGGAGGCCAACAACGAGACCTACGTCGAGCAGCACGAG
GTGGCAGTGGCCAGATACTGCGACCTCCCTAGCAAACTGGGGCACAAGCTTAATTAGACGCGTATTAACG
ACTGTGCCTTCTAGTTGCCAGCCATCTGTTGTTTGCCCCTCCCCCGTGCCTTCCTTGACCCTGGAAGGTG
CCACTCCCACTGTCCTTTCCTAATAAAATGAGGAAATTGCATCGCATTGTCTGAGTAGGTGTCATTCTAT
TCTGGGGGGTGGGGTGGGGCAGGACAGCAAGGGGGAGGATTGGGAAGACAATAGCAGGCATGCTGGGGAT
GCGGTGGGCTCTATGGCCTCTGGCCTCGCACACATTCCACATCCACCGGTAGGCGCCAACCGGCTCCGTT
CTTTGGTGGCCCCTTCGCGCCACCTTCTACTCCTCCCCTAGTCAGGAAGTTCCCCCCCGCCCCGCAGCTC
GCGTCGTGCAGGACGTGACAAATGGAAGTAGCACGTCTCACTAGTCTCGTGCAGATGGACAGCACCGCTG
AGCAATGGAAGCGGGTAGGCCTTTGGGGCAGCGGCCAATAGCAGCTTTGCTCCTTCGCTTTCTGGGCTCA
GAGGCTGGGAAGGGGTGGGTCCGGGGGCGGGCTCAGGGGCGGGCTCAGGGGCGGGGCGGGCGCCCGAAGG
TCCTCCGGAGGCCCGGCATTCTGCACGCTTCAAAAGCGCACGTCTGCCGCGCTGTTCTCCTCTTCCTCAT
CTCCGGGCCTTTCGACCTGCAATGGCCAAGCCTTTGTCTCAAGAAGAATCCACCCTCATTGAAAGAGCAA
CGGCTACAATCAACAGCATCCCCATCTCTGAAGACTACAGCGTCGCCAGCGCAGCTCTCTCTAGCGACGG
CCGCATCTTCACTGGTGTCAATGTATATCATTTTACTGGGGGACCTTGTGCAGAACTCGTGGTGCTGGGC
ACTGCTGCTGCTGCGGCAGCTGGCAACCTGACTTGTATCGTCGCGATCGGAAATGAGAACAGGGGCATCT
TGAGCCCCTGCGGACGGTGCCGACAGGTGCTTCTCGATCTGCATCCTGGGATCAAAGCCATAGTGAAGGA
CAGTGATGGACAGCCGACGGCAGTTGGGATTCGTGAATTGCTGCCCTCTGGTTATGTGTGGGAGGGCTAA
AATCAACCTCTGGATTACAAAATTTGTGAAAGATTGACTGGTATTCTTAACTATGTTGCTCCTTTTACGC
TATGTGGATACGCTGCTTTAATGCCTTTGTATCATGCTATTGCTTCCCGTATGGCTTTCATTTTCTCCTC
CTTGTATAAATCCTGGTTGCTGTCTCTTTATGAGGAGTTGTGGCCCGTTGTCAGGCAACGTGGCGTGGTG
TGCACTGTGTTTGCTGACGCAACCCCCACTGGTTGGGGCATTGCCACCACCTGTCAGCTCCTTTCCGGGA
CTTTCGCTTTCCCCCTCCCTATTGCCACGGCGGAACTCATCGCCGCCTGCCTTGCCCGCTGCTGGACAGG
GGCTCGGCTGTTGGGCACTGACAATTCCGTGGTGTTGTCGGGGAAATCATCGTCCTTTCCTTGGCTGCTC
GCCTGTGTTGCCACCTGGATTCTGCGCGGGACGTCCTTCTGCTACGTCCCTTCGGCCCTCAATCCAGCGG
ACCTTCCTTCCCGCGGCCTGCTGCCGGCTCTGCGGCCTCTTCCGCGTCTCCGCCTTCGCCCTCAGACGAG
TCGGATCTCCCTTTGGGCCGCCTCCCCGCCGGTACCTAAAAGTTTTGTTACTTTATAGAAGAAATTTTGA
GTTTTTGTTTTTTTTTAATAAATAAATAAACATAAATAAATTGTTTGTTGAATTTATTATTAGTATGTAA
GTGTAAATATAATAAAACTTAATATCTATTCAAATTAATAAATAAACCTCGATATACAGACCGATAAAAC
ACATGCGTCAATTTTACGCATGATTATCTTTAACGTACGTCACAATATGATTATCTTTCTAGGGTTAATC
TAGTATTAATCCAGCTTTTGTTCCCTTTAGTGAGGGTTAATTGCGCGCTTGGCGTAATCATGGTCATAGC
TGTTTCCTGTGTGAAATTGTTATCCGCTCACAATTCCACACAACATACGAGCCGGAAGCATAAAGTGTAA
AGCCTGGGGTGCCTAATGAGTGAGCTAACTCACATTAATTGCGTTGCGCTCACTGCCCGCTTTCCAGTCG
GGAAACCTGTCGTGCCAGCTGCATTAATGAATCGGCCAACGCGCGGGGAGAGGCGGTTTGCGTATTGGGC
GCTCTTCCGCTTCCTCGCTCACTGACTCGCTGCGCTCGGTCGTTCGGCTGCGGCGAGCGGTATCAGCTCA
CTCAAAGGCGGTAATACGGTTATCCACAGAATCAGGGGATAACGCAGGAAAGAACATGTGAGCAAAAGGC
CAGCAAAAGGCCAGGAACCGTAAAAAGGCCGCGTTGCTGGCGTTTTTCCATAGGCTCCGCCCCCCTGACG
AGCATCACAAAAATCGACGCTCAAGTCAGAGGTGGCGAAACCCGACAGGACTATAAAGATACCAGGCGTT
TCCCCCTGGAAGCTCCCTCGTGCGCTCTCCTGTTCCGACCCTGCCGCTTACCGGATACCTGTCCGCCTTT
CTCCCTTCGGGAAGCGTGGCGCTTTCTCATAGCTCACGCTGTAGGTATCTCAGTTCGGTGTAGGTCGTTC
GCTCCAAGCTGGGCTGTGTGCACGAACCCCCCGTTCAGCCCGACCGCTGCGCCTTATCCGGTAACTATCG
TCTTGAGTCCAACCCGGTAAGACACGACTTATCGCCACTGGCAGCAGCCACTGGTAACAGGATTAGCAGA
GCGAGGTATGTAGGCGGTGCTACAGAGTTCTTGAAGTGGTGGCCTAACTACGGCTACACTAGAAGAACAG
TATTTGGTATCTGCGCTCTGCTGAAGCCAGTTACCTTCGGAAAAAGAGTTGGTAGCTCTTGATCCGGCAA
ACAAACCACCGCTGGTAGCGGTGGTTTTTTTGTTTGCAAGCAGCAGATTACGCGCAGAAAAAAAGGATCT
CAAGAAGATCCTTTGATCTTTTCTACGGGGTCTGACGCTCAGTGGAACGAAAACTCACGTTAAGGGATTT
TGGTCATGAGATTATCAAAAAGGATCTTCACCTAGATCCTTTTAAATTAAAAATGAAGTTTTAAATCAAT
CTAAAGTATATATGAGTAAACTTGGTCTGACAGTTACCAATGCTTAATCAGTGAGGCACCTATCTCAGCG
ATCTGTCTATTTCGTTCATCCATAGTTGCCTGACTCCCCGTCGTGTAGATAACTACGATACGGGAGGGCT
TACCATCTGGCCCCAGTGCTGCAATGATACCGCGAGACCCACGCTCACCGGCTCCAGATTTATCAGCAAT
AAACCAGCCAGCCGGAAGGGCCGAGCGCAGAAGTG
Features (pLannotate 1.2.2; 22 found; start..end, strand, type, name):
    650..754     -  promoter       AmpR promoter: bla
    807..1235    -  rep_origin     f1 ori (sequence partly withheld): f1 bacteriophage origin of replication; arrow indicates direction of (+) strand synthesis
   1240..1395    -  CDS            lacZα (fragment): LacZα fragment of β-galactosidase; lacZ fragment
   1403..1421    +  promoter       T7 promoter: promoter for bacteriophage T7 RNA polymerase
   1793..2004    +  promoter       EF-1α core promoter: core promoter for human elongation factor EF-1α
   2017..2285    +  LTR            5' LTR (truncated): truncated 5' long terminal repeat (LTR) from human T-cell leukemia virus (HTLV) type 1
   2286..3101    +  CDS            ESR1 (fragment): ESR1_BOVIN - Also known as ESR, NR3A1. Experimental evidence at protein level: Swiss-Prot protein existence level 1. Nuclear hormone receptor. The steroid hormones and their receptors are involved in the regulation of eukaryotic gene expression and affect cellular proliferation and differentiation in target tissues. Ligand-dependent nuclear transactivation involves either direct homodimer binding to a palindromic estrogen response element (ERE) sequence or association with other DNA-binding transcription factors, such as AP-1/c-Jun, c-Fos, ATF-2, Sp1 and Sp3, to mediate ERE- independent signal
   3153..7253    +  CDS            Cas9: Cas9 (Csn1) endonuclease from the Streptococcus pyogenes Type II CRISPR/Cas system generates RNA-guided double strand breaks in DNA
   7275..7292    +  CDS            9xHis (fragment): 9xHis affinity tag
   7347..8075    +  CDS            TagRFP-T: TagRFP-T is a basic (constitutively fluorescent) red fluorescent protein published in 2008, derived from Entacmaea quadricolor. It has low acid sensitivity.
   8151..8849    +  CDS            TagBFP: TagBFP is a basic (constitutively fluorescent) blue fluorescent protein published in 2008, derived from Entacmaea quadricolor. It is reported to be a very rapidly-maturing monomer with very low acid sensitivity.
   8867..9091    +  polyA_signal   bGH poly(A) signal: bovine growth hormone polyadenylation signal
   9089..9509    +  promoter       PGK promoter (fragment): mouse phosphoglycerate kinase 1 promoter
   9517..9915    +  CDS            BSD: blasticidin S deaminase; Aspergillus terreus BSD; confers resistance to blasticidin
   9916..10504   +  misc_feature   WPRE: woodchuck hepatitis virus posttranscriptional regulatory element
  10779..10797   -  promoter       T3 promoter: promoter for bacteriophage T3 RNA polymerase
  10840..10862   -  protein_bind   lac operator (fragment): The lac repressor binds to the lac operator to inhibit transcription in E. coli. This inhibition can be relieved by adding lactose or isopropyl-β-D-thiogalactopyranoside (IPTG). lac repressor encoded by lacI
  10866..10896   -  promoter       lac promoter: promoter for the E. coli lac operon
  10911..10932   -  protein_bind   CAP binding site: CAP binding activates transcription in the presence of cAMP. E. coli catabolite activator protein
  10945..11037   -  CDS            lacI (fragment): lac repressor; lacI; The lac repressor binds to the lac operator to inhibit transcription in E. coli. This inhibition can be relieved by adding lactose or isopropyl-β-D-thiogalactopyranoside (IPTG).
  11220..11808   -  rep_origin     ori: high-copy-number ColE1/pMB1/pBR322/pUC origin of replication
  11979..649     -  CDS            AmpR (across the origin): β-lactamase; bla; confers resistance to ampicillin, carbenicillin, and related antibiotics
