[The description below was written by a language model from this plasmid's Addgene catalogue record and pLannotate feature annotations shown in this document.]
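Description:
pSLPB2B-ER50-SpdCas9-tagRFPt-P2A-tagBFP-PGK-Blasticidin is a 12.2 kb piggyBac transposon plasmid for stable mammalian expression of a degron-controlled, catalytically dead S. pyogenes Cas9 (D10A; N863A). It is propagated in E. coli as a high-copy plasmid through a ColE1/pUC-type origin with ampicillin resistance. The backbone also carries an f1 origin and remnants of a lacZα cloning region with flanking T7 and T3 promoters. The automated feature table does not annotate the piggyBac terminal repeats, so their positions cannot be read from it. The catalogue description identifies the vector as piggyBac, which implies genomic integration of the cargo when a transposase is supplied.

The main cassette is driven by an EF-1α core promoter joined to an HTLV-1 5' LTR fragment, a common composite promoter arrangement. It encodes the ER50 destabilising domain, a roughly 0.8 kb segment of the human estrogen receptor ligand-binding domain bearing six point mutations. ER50 is fused through a GGS linker to the N-terminus of dCas9, which is followed by a short His-tag fragment and TagRFP-T. A P2A site then releases TagBFP as a separate protein, and a bGH polyadenylation signal terminates the transcript. ER50-type degrons generally direct the fused protein to degradation unless a stabilising estrogen-receptor ligand is present. Red fluorescence should therefore report the level of the dCas9 fusion, while blue fluorescence reports transcription of the cassette independently of protein stability. A downstream PGK promoter drives blasticidin S deaminase followed by a WPRE, allowing selection of integrants. The construct belongs to the CasTuner toolkit for analog, ligand-titratable tuning of endogenous gene expression. No guide RNA cassette is annotated, so guides must presumably be provided separately.
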