Addgene plasmid #187948: pSLPB2B-ER50-SpdCas9-tagRFPt-P2A-tagBFP-PGK-Blasticidin
Purpose: ER50 degron-tagged dCas9 fused with tagRFPt, P2A site and tagBFP, expressed under EF1-alpha promoter in a piggyBac plasmid. Expresses Blasticidin resistance under PGK promoter.
Depositing lab: Edda Schulz. Publication: CasTuner is a degron and CRISPR/Cas-based toolkit for analog tuning of endogenous gene expression. Noviello G, Gjaltema RAF, Schulz EG. Nat Commun. 2023 Jun 3;14(1):3225. doi: 10.1038/s41467-023-38909-4. PubMed 37270532.
Backbone
  Vector backbone: pSLPB2-SpdCas9-tagRFPt-P2A-tagBFP-PGK-Blasticidin
  Backbone size w/o insert (bp): 11406
  Total vector size (bp): 12190
  Vector type: Mammalian Expression, CRISPR, Synthetic Biology
  Selectable markers: Blasticidin
Growth in bacteria
  Bacterial resistance: Ampicillin, 100 μg/mL
  Growth temperature: 37°C
  Growth strain: NEB Stable
  Copy number: High Copy
Gene/Insert
  Gene/Insert name: ER50-SpdCas9-tagRFPt-P2A-tagBFP (alt names: S. pyogenes Cas9 (D10A; N863A); ER50 degron domain)
  Species: H. sapiens (human), Synthetic
  Insert size (bp): 795
  Mutation: 6 mutations, T371A, L384M, M421G, G521R, Y537S, N519S
  Tag / fusion protein: GGS linker (C terminal on insert)
  Cloning method: Gibson Cloning
  Sequencing primers: 5′ AGCCTTGCCCTGTCACTTACAGC; 3′ CAGCCGGTGGGCATCAAGCATTT
Resource information
  A portion of this plasmid was derived from a plasmid made by: The ER50 degron domain was amplified from pBMN ER50-YFP, a gift from Thomas Wandless (Addgene plasmid # 37259 ; http://n2t.net/addgene:37259 ; RRID:Addgene_37259).
Terms and licenses: Academic/Nonprofit Terms; Industry Terms: Not Available to Industry
Depositor comments: Please visit https://www.biorxiv.org/content/10.1101/2022.10.05.511019v1 for bioRxiv preprint.
How to cite: pSLPB2B-ER50-SpdCas9-tagRFPt-P2A-tagBFP-PGK-Blasticidin was a gift from Edda Schulz (Addgene plasmid # 187948 ; http://n2t.net/addgene:187948 ; RRID:Addgene_187948)
